Addgene plasmid #177227: bU6-sgNeo1-mU6-sgNT-hU6-sgLkb1_1st
Purpose: Expresses Neomycin(bU6), non-targeting (mU6) and Lkb1 (hU6) gRNAs and Cre-recombinase
Depositing lab: Monte Winslow. Depositing organization: Stanford University.
Backbone
  Vector backbone: pLL3.3
  Vector type: Lentiviral
Growth in bacteria
  Bacterial resistance: Ampicillin, 100 μg/mL
  Growth temperature: 37°C
  Growth strain: NEB Stable
  Copy number: High Copy
Gene/Insert
  Gene/Insert name: sgNeo1/sgNT1/sgLkb1_1st
  gRNA/shRNA sequence: TCATGGCTGATGCAATGCGG/GCGAGGTATTCGGCTCCGCG/GTGGTGGGCCGCAGTCACAA
  Species: M. musculus (mouse)
  Promoter: bU6/mU6/hU6
  Cloning method: Gibson Cloning
Terms and licenses: Academic/Nonprofit Terms; Industry Terms: Not Available to Industry
How to cite: bU6-sgNeo1-mU6-sgNT-hU6-sgLkb1_1st was a gift from Monte Winslow (Addgene plasmid # 177227 ; http://n2t.net/addgene:177227 ; RRID:Addgene_177227)
