[The description below was written by a language model from this plasmid's Addgene catalogue record and pLannotate feature annotations shown in this document.]
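Description:
bU6-sgNeo1-mU6-sgNT-hU6-sgLkb1_1st is an 8.7 kb HIV-1-based lentiviral transfer plasmid built on the pLL3.3 backbone that delivers three Cas9 guide RNAs together with Cre recombinase. In bacteria it is maintained through a high-copy ColE1/pUC-type origin and selected with ampicillin via the β-lactamase gene. The viral genome is transcribed from a CMV enhancer/promoter fused to a truncated 5' LTR. It carries the Ψ packaging signal with an adjoining gag fragment, the Rev response element for Rev-dependent nuclear export, and the cPPT/CTS. A WPRE enhances transcript expression, and a truncated downstream LTR preceded by residual nef sequence closes the genome. Because no viral structural or enzymatic genes are intact, packaging functions must be supplied in trans.

The payload is a tandem array of three RNA polymerase III cassettes. According to the catalogue entry, a bovine U6 promoter drives a guide against the neomycin resistance gene (sgNeo1), a mouse U6 promoter drives a non-targeting guide (sgNT), and a human U6 promoter drives a guide against mouse Lkb1. Using three different U6 promoters reduces sequence repetition within the array. The automated annotation detects the mouse and human U6 promoters and one S. pyogenes tracrRNA scaffold fragment, but it does not label the bovine U6 promoter or the other scaffolds. Downstream, the mouse PGK promoter drives Cre, which recombines loxP sites. The plasmid encodes no Cas9, so the nuclease must come from the recipient cells or animal. The design is consistent with use where Cre activates or deletes floxed alleles in transduced cells while the guides direct editing. Here Lkb1 would be the only endogenous gene targeted, and the Neo and non-targeting guides would plausibly act as control or filler positions. The record itself does not describe a specific application.
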