Features (pLannotate 1.2.2; 22 found; start..end, strand, type, name):
     53..233     +  LTR            5' LTR (truncated): truncated 5' long terminal repeat (LTR) from HIV-1
    295..883     -  rep_origin     ori: high-copy-number ColE1/pMB1/pBR322/pUC origin of replication
   1054..1914    -  CDS            AmpR: β-lactamase; bla; confers resistance to ampicillin, carbenicillin, and related antibiotics
   1915..2019    -  promoter       AmpR promoter: bla
   2078..2130    -  misc_feature   bom (fragment): basis of mobility region from pBR322
   2285..2664    +  enhancer       CMV enhancer: human cytomegalovirus immediate early enhancer
   2665..2864    +  promoter       CMV promoter: human cytomegalovirus (CMV) immediate early promoter
   2882..3062    +  LTR            5' LTR (truncated): truncated 5' long terminal repeat (LTR) from HIV-1
   3109..3234    +  misc_feature   HIV-1 Ψ: packaging signal of human immunodeficiency virus type 1
   3218..3556    +  CDS            HIV-1 gag (fragment): gag protein from human immunodeficiency virus 1; gag
   3731..3964    +  misc_feature   RRE: The Rev response element (RRE) of HIV-1 allows for Rev-dependent mRNA export from the nucleus to the cytoplasm.
   4341..4441    +  CDS            Rev (fragment): human immunodeficiency virus 1 (HIV-1) Rev protein; rev; enhances nuclear export of unspliced and incompletely spliced viral mRNAs
   4491..4608    +  misc_feature   cPPT/CTS: central polypurine tract and central termination sequence of HIV-1
   5019..5086    +  misc_RNA       tracrRNA (fragment): trans-activating CRISPR RNA for the Streptococcus pyogenes CRISPR/Cas9 system
   5114..5416    +  promoter       U6 promoter: RNA polymerase III promoter for mouse U6 snRNA (Das et al., 1988)
   5590..5827    +  promoter       U6 promoter: RNA polymerase III promoter for human U6 snRNA
   6000..6492    +  promoter       PGK promoter: mouse phosphoglycerate kinase 1 promoter
   6522..7552    +  CDS            Cre (fragment): site-specific recombinase Cre is a site-specific recombinase from bacteriophage P1. Recombination occurs at loxP sequences.
   7585..7608    +  misc_feature   MCS (fragment): pBluescript multiple cloning site
   7608..8196    +  misc_feature   WPRE: woodchuck hepatitis virus posttranscriptional regulatory element
   8197..8216    +  misc_feature   MCS (fragment): pBluescript multiple cloning site
   8218..46      +  CDS            nef (fragment) (across the origin): NEF_HV1LA - Experimental evidence at protein level: Swiss-Prot protein existence level 1. Extracellular Nef protein targets CD4(+) T-lymphocytes for apoptosis by interacting with CXCR4 surface receptors. From Human immunodeficiency virus type 1 group M subtype B (isolate Lai) (HIV-1).
>Addgene plasmid #177227 | bU6-sgNeo1-mU6-sgNT-hU6-sgLkb1_1st | addgene full sequence | sequence record 352658 | Addgene NGS Result
CAGCCGCCTAGCATTTCATCACATGGCCCGAGAGCTGCATCCGGACTGTACTGGGTCTCTCTGGTTAGAC
CAGATCTGAGCCTGGGAGCTCTCTGGCTAACTAGGGAACCCACTGCTTAAGCCTCAATAAAGCTTGCCTT
GAGTGCTTCAAGTAGTGTGTGCCCGTCTGTTGTGTGACTCTGGTAACTAGAGATCCCTCAGACCCTTTTA
GTCAGTGTGGAAAATCTCTAGCAGCATGTGAGCAAAAGGCCAGCAAAAGGCCAGGAACCGTAAAAAGGCC
GCGTTGCTGGCGTTTTTCCATAGGCTCCGCCCCCCTGACGAGCATCACAAAAATCGACGCTCAAGTCAGA
GGTGGCGAAACCCGACAGGACTATAAAGATACCAGGCGTTTCCCCCTGGAAGCTCCCTCGTGCGCTCTCC
TGTTCCGACCCTGCCGCTTACCGGATACCTGTCCGCCTTTCTCCCTTCGGGAAGCGTGGCGCTTTCTCAT
AGCTCACGCTGTAGGTATCTCAGTTCGGTGTAGGTCGTTCGCTCCAAGCTGGGCTGTGTGCACGAACCCC
CCGTTCAGCCCGACCGCTGCGCCTTATCCGGTAACTATCGTCTTGAGTCCAACCCGGTAAGACACGACTT
ATCGCCACTGGCAGCAGCCACTGGTAACAGGATTAGCAGAGCGAGGTATGTAGGCGGTGCTACAGAGTTC
TTGAAGTGGTGGCCTAACTACGGCTACACTAGAAGAACAGTATTTGGTATCTGCGCTCTGCTGAAGCCAG
TTACCTTCGGAAAAAGAGTTGGTAGCTCTTGATCCGGCAAACAAACCACCGCTGGTAGCGGTGGTTTTTT
TGTTTGCAAGCAGCAGATTACGCGCAGAAAAAAAGGATCTCAAGAAGATCCTTTGATCTTTTCTACGGGG
TCTGACGCTCAGTGGAACGAAAACTCACGTTAAGGGATTTTGGTCATGAGATTATCAAAAAGGATCTTCA
CCTAGATCCTTTTAAATTAAAAATGAAGTTTTAAATCAATCTAAAGTATATATGAGTAAACTTGGTCTGA
CAGTTACCAATGCTTAATCAGTGAGGCACCTATCTCAGCGATCTGTCTATTTCGTTCATCCATAGTTGCC
TGACTCCCCGTCGTGTAGATAACTACGATACGGGAGGGCTTACCATCTGGCCCCAGTGCTGCAATGATAC
CGCGAGACCCACGCTCACCGGCTCCAGATTTATCAGCAATAAACCAGCCAGCCGGAAGGGCCGAGCGCAG
AAGTGGTCCTGCAACTTTATCCGCCTCCATCCAGTCTATTAATTGTTGCCGGGAAGCTAGAGTAAGTAGT
TCGCCAGTTAATAGTTTGCGCAACGTTGTTGCCATTGCTACAGGCATCGTGGTGTCACGCTCGTCGTTTG
GTATGGCTTCATTCAGCTCCGGTTCCCAACGATCAAGGCGAGTTACATGATCCCCCATGTTGTGCAAAAA
AGCGGTTAGCTCCTTCGGTCCTCCGATCGTTGTCAGAAGTAAGTTGGCCGCAGTGTTATCACTCATGGTT
ATGGCAGCACTGCATAATTCTCTTACTGTCATGCCATCCGTAAGATGCTTTTCTGTGACTGGTGAGTACT
CAACCAAGTCATTCTGAGAATAGTGTATGCGGCGACCGAGTTGCTCTTGCCCGGCGTCAATACGGGATAA
TACCGCGCCACATAGCAGAACTTTAAAAGTGCTCATCATTGGAAAACGTTCTTCGGGGCGAAAACTCTCA
AGGATCTTACCGCTGTTGAGATCCAGTTCGATGTAACCCACTCGTGCACCCAACTGATCTTCAGCATCTT
TTACTTTCACCAGCGTTTCTGGGTGAGCAAAAACAGGAAGGCAAAATGCCGCAAAAAAGGGAATAAGGGC
GACACGGAAATGTTGAATACTCATACTCTTCCTTTTTCAATATTATTGAAGCATTTATCAGGGTTATTGT
CTCATGAGCGGATACATATTTGAATGTATTTAGAAAAATAAACAAATAGGGGTTCCGCGCACATTTCCCC
GAAAAGTGCCACCTGACGTCGACGGATCGGGAGATCTCCCGATCCCCTATGGTGCACTCTCAGTACAATC
TGCTCTGATGCCGCATAGTTAAGCCAGTATCTGCTCCCTGCTTGTGTGTTGGAGGTCGCTGAGTAGTGCG
CGAGCAAAATTTAAGCTACAACAAGGCAAGGCTTGACCGACAATTGCATGAAGAATCTGCTTAGGGTTAG
GCGTTTTGCGCTGCTTCGCGATGTACGGGCCAGATATACGCGTTGACATTGATTATTGACTAGTTATTAA
TAGTAATCAATTACGGGGTCATTAGTTCATAGCCCATATATGGAGTTCCGCGTTACATAACTTACGGTAA
ATGGCCCGCCTGGCTGACCGCCCAACGACCCCCGCCCATTGACGTCAATAATGACGTATGTTCCCATAGT
AACGCCAATAGGGACTTTCCATTGACGTCAATGGGTGGAGTATTTACGGTAAACTGCCCACTTGGCAGTA
CATCAAGTGTATCATATGCCAAGTACGCCCCCTATTGACGTCAATGACGGTAAATGGCCCGCCTGGCATT
ATGCCCAGTACATGACCTTATGGGACTTTCCTACTTGGCAGTACATCTACGTATTAGTCATCGCTATTAC
CATGGTGATGCGGTTTTGGCAGTACATCAATGGGCGTGGATAGCGGTTTGACTCACGGGGATTTCCAAGT
CTCCACCCCATTGACGTCAATGGGAGTTTGTTTTGGCACCAAAATCAACGGGACTTTCCAAAATGTCGTA
ACAACTCCGCCCCATTGACGCAAATGGGCGGTAGGCGTGTACGGTGGGAGGTCTATATAAGCAGCGCGTT
TTGCCTGTACTGGGTCTCTCTGGTTAGACCAGATCTGAGCCTGGGAGCTCTCTGGCTAACTAGGGAACCC
ACTGCTTAAGCCTCAATAAAGCTTGCCTTGAGTGCTTCAAGTAGTGTGTGCCCGTCTGTTGTGTGACTCT
GGTAACTAGAGATCCCTCAGACCCTTTTAGTCAGTGTGGAAAATCTCTAGCAGTGGCGCCCGAACAGGGA
CTTGAAAGCGAAAGGGAAACCAGAGGAGCTCTCTCGACGCAGGACTCGGCTTGCTGAAGCGCGCACGGCA
AGAGGCGAGGGGCGGCGACTGGTGAGTACGCCAAAAATTTTGACTAGCGGAGGCTAGAAGGAGAGAGATG
GGTGCGAGAGCGTCAGTATTAAGCGGGGGAGAATTAGATCGCGATGGGAAAAAATTCGGTTAAGGCCAGG
GGGAAAGAAAAAATATAAATTAAAACATATAGTATGGGCAAGCAGGGAGCTAGAACGATTCGCAGTTAAT
CCTGGCCTGTTAGAAACATCAGAAGGCTGTAGACAAATACTGGGACAGCTACAACCATCCCTTCAGACAG
GATCAGAAGAACTTAGATCATTATATAATACAGTAGCAACCCTCTATTGTGTGCATCAAAGGATAGAGAT
AAAAGACACCAAGGAAGCTTTAGACAAGATAGAGGAAGAGCAAAACAAAAGTAAGACCACCGCACAGCAA
GCGGCCGGCCGCTGATCTTCAGACCTGGAGGAGGAGATATGAGGGACAATTGGAGAAGTGAATTATATAA
ATATAAAGTAGTAAAAATTGAACCATTAGGAGTAGCACCCACCAAGGCAAAGAGAAGAGTGGTGCAGAGA
GAAAAAAGAGCAGTGGGAATAGGAGCTTTGTTCCTTGGGTTCTTGGGAGCAGCAGGAAGCACTATGGGCG
CAGCGTCAATGACGCTGACGGTACAGGCCAGACAATTATTGTCTGGTATAGTGCAGCAGCAGAACAATTT
GCTGAGGGCTATTGAGGCGCAACAGCATCTGTTGCAACTCACAGTCTGGGGCATCAAGCAGCTCCAGGCA
AGAATCCTGGCTGTGGAAAGATACCTAAAGGATCAACAGCTCCTGGGGATTTGGGGTTGCTCTGGAAAAC
TCATTTGCACCACTGCTGTGCCTTGGAATGCTAGTTGGAGTAATAAATCTCTGGAACAGATTTGGAATCA
CACGACCTGGATGGAGTGGGACAGAGAAATTAACAATTACACAAGCTTAATACACTCCTTAATTGAAGAA
TCGCAAAACCAGCAAGAAAAGAATGAACAAGAATTATTGGAATTAGATAAATGGGCAAGTTTGTGGAATT
GGTTTAACATAACAAATTGGCTGTGGTATATAAAATTATTCATAATGATAGTAGGAGGCTTGGTAGGTTT
AAGAATAGTTTTTGCTGTACTTTCTATAGTGAATAGAGTTAGGCAGGGATATTCACCATTATCGTTTCAG
ACCCACCTCCCAACCCCGAGGGGACCCGACAGGCCCGAAGGAATAGAAGAAGAAGGTGGAGAGAGAGACA
GAGACAGATCCATTCGATTAGTGAACGGATCGGCACTGCGTGCGCCAATTCTGCAGACAAATGGCAGTAT
TCATCCACAATTTTAAAAGAAAAGGGGGGATTGGGGGGTACAGTGCAGGGGAAAGAATAGTAGACATAAT
AGCAACAGACATACAAACTAAAGAATTACAAAAACAAATTACAAAAATTCAAAATTTTCGGGTTTATTAC
AGGGACAGCAGAGATCCAGTTTGGTTAGTACCGGGCCCGCTCTAGCCCTGCAGGAACTGTTTAAACTGTC
GTGACCGAGCTTGTCTGCCCGCGCAGTCCACTAGACAGACGCGCAGAGGTCGGGCGGGCCTAGGGCCAAT
TTCCCATGGTTCCCTTCATTTGCATATATGATGTAATAAGGTTATGGAGACTATTAAACTTAGCCCTAAT
CAAACTATATGATGATAATGTGTGTGGTACAAAAGGTCATAACTTATTATATACTTTGAAACTTAAAAAA
GGGTTACAGTTTAGTCACCATAACTGTAAAATTTTTTCTATTCTTAGCTTTATATAGTTCTTGAGAGGCC
ATGTTTATGGTCATGGCTGATGCAATGCGGGTTTAAGAGCTAAGCTGGAAACAGCATAGCAAGTTTAAAT
AAGGCTAGTCCGTTATCAACTTGAAAAAGTGGCACCGAGTCGGTGCTTTTTTTCCAGTCTGACTATCACG
ATTGATCCGACGCGCCATCTCTAGGCCCGCGCCGGCCCCCTCGCACGGACTTGTGGGAGAAGCTCGGCTA
CTCCCCTGCCCCGGTTAATTTGCATATAATATTTCCTAGTAACTATAGAGGCTTAATGTGCGATAAAAGA
CAGATAATCTGTTCTTTTTAATACTAGCTACATTTTACATGATAGGCTTGGATTTCTATAAGAGATACAA
ATACTAAATTATTATTTTAAAAAACAGCACAAAAGGAAACTCACCCTAACTGTAAAGTAATTGTGTGTTT
TGAGACTATAAGTATCCCTTGGAGAACCACCTTGTTGGCGAGGTATTCGGCTCCGCGGTTTGAGAGCTAA
GCAGAAAGCTGCATAGCAAGTTCAAATAAGGCTAGTCCGTACACAACTTGAAAAAGTGGCAGCCGAGTCG
GCTGCTTTTTTTGCTCGAATCTACACTCAGCTATGGCGCGCCCCAAGGTCGGGCAGGAAGAGGGCCTATT
TCCCATGATTCCTTCATATTTGCATATACGATACAAGGCTGTTAGAGAGATAATTGGAATTAATTTGACT
GTAAACACAAAGATATTAGTACAAAATACGTGACGTAGAAAGTAATAATTTCTTGGGTAGTTTGCAGTTT
TAAAATTATGTTTTAAAATGGACTATCATATGCTTACCGTAACTTGAAAGTATTTCGATTTCTTGGCTTT
ATATATCTTGTGGAAAGCCAGAAACATGGTGGTGGGCCGCAGTCACAAGTTTCAGAGCTAAGCACAAGAG
TGCATAGCAAGTTGAAATAAGGCTAGTCCGTTTACAACTTGAAAAAGTGGCACCCGAGTCGGGTGCTTTT
TTTGTTTGGCGCGCCTATGGCTTAATTAACATGGCGGCCGCATTCTACCGGGTAGGGGAGGCGCTTTTCC
CAAGGCAGTCTGGAGCATGCGCTTTAGCAGCCCCGCTGGGCACTTGGCGCTACACAAGTGGCCTCTGGCC
TCGCACACATTCCACATCCACCGGTAGGCGCCAACCGGCTCCGTTCTTTGGTGGCCCCTTCGCGCCACCT
TCTACTCCTCCCCTAGTCAGGAAGTTCCCCCCCGCCCCGCAGCTCGCGTCGTGCAGGACGTGACAAATGG
AAGTAGCACGTCTCACTAGTCTCGTGCAGATGGACAGCACCGCTGAGCAATGGAAGCGGGTAGGCCTTTG
GGGCAGCGGCCAATAGCAGCTTTGCTCCTTCGCTTTCTGGGCTCAGAGGCTGGGAAGGGGTGGGTCCGGG
GGCGGGCTCAGGGGCGGGCTCAGGGGCGGGGCGGGCGCCCGAAGGTCCTCCGGAGGCCCGGCATTCTGCA
CGCTTCAAAAGCGCACGTCTGCCGCGCTGTTCTCCTCTTCCTCATCTCCGGGACCCGGGATGCCCAAGAA
GAAGAGGAAGGTGTCCAATTTACTGACCGTACACCAAAATTTGCCTGCATTACCGGTCGATGCAACGAGT
GATGAGGTTCGCAAGAACCTGATGGACATGTTCAGGGATCGCCAGGCGTTTTCTGAGCATACCTGGAAAA
TGCTTCTGTCCGTTTGCCGGTCGTGGGCGGCATGGTGCAAGTTGAATAACCGGAAATGGTTTCCCGCAGA
ACCTGAAGATGTTCGCGATTATCTTCTATATCTTCAGGCGCGCGGTCTGGCAGTAAAAACTATCCAGCAA
CATTTGGGCCAGCTAAACATGCTTCATCGTCGGTCCGGGCTGCCACGACCAAGTGACAGCAATGCTGTTT
CACTGGTTATGCGGCGGATCCGAAAAGAAAACGTTGATGCCGGTGAACGTGCAAAACAGGCTCTAGCGTT
CGAACGCACTGATTTCGACCAGGTTCGTTCACTCATGGAAAATAGCGATCGCTGCCAGGATATACGTAAT
CTGGCATTTCTGGGGATTGCTTATAACACCCTGTTACGTATAGCCGAAATTGCCAGGATCAGGGTTAAAG
ATATCTCACGTACTGACGGTGGGAGAATGTTAATCCATATTGGCAGAACGAAAACGCTGGTTAGCACCGC
AGGTGTAGAGAAGGCACTTAGCCTGGGGGTAACTAAACTGGTCGAGCGATGGATTTCCGTCTCTGGTGTA
GCTGATGATCCGAATAACTACCTGTTTTGCCGGGTCAGAAAAAATGGTGTTGCCGCGCCATCTGCCACCA
GCCAGCTATCAACTCGCGCCCTGGAAGGGATTTTTGAAGCAACTCATCGATTGATTTACGGCGCTAAGGA
TGACTCTGGTCAGAGATACCTGGCCTGGTCTGGACACAGTGCCCGTGTCGGAGCCGCGCGAGATATGGCC
CGCGCTGGAGTTTCAATACCGGAGATCATGCAAGCTGGTGGCTGGACCAATGTAAATATTGTCATGAACT
ATATCCGTAACCTGGATAGTGAAACAGGGGCAATGGTGCGCCTGCTGGAAGATGGCGATTAGCCATGTTT
AAGGGTTCCGGTTCCACTAGGTACAATTCGATATCAAGCTTATCGATAATCAACCTCTGGATTACAAAAT
TTGTGAAAGATTGACTGGTATTCTTAACTATGTTGCTCCTTTTACGCTATGTGGATACGCTGCTTTAATG
CCTTTGTATCATGCTATTGCTTCCCGTATGGCTTTCATTTTCTCCTCCTTGTATAAATCCTGGTTGCTGT
CTCTTTATGAGGAGTTGTGGCCCGTTGTCAGGCAACGTGGCGTGGTGTGCACTGTGTTTGCTGACGCAAC
CCCCACTGGTTGGGGCATTGCCACCACCTGTCAGCTCCTTTCCGGGACTTTCGCTTTCCCCCTCCCTATT
GCCACGGCGGAACTCATCGCCGCCTGCCTTGCCCGCTGCTGGACAGGGGCTCGGCTGTTGGGCACTGACA
ATTCCGTGGTGTTGTCGGGGAAATCATCGTCCTTTCCTTGGCTGCTCGCCTGTGTTGCCACCTGGATTCT
GCGCGGGACGTCCTTCTGCTACGTCCCTTCGGCCCTCAATCCAGCGGACCTTCCTTCCCGCGGCCTGCTG
CCGGCTCTGCGGCCTCTTCCGCGTCTTCGCCTTCGCCCTCAGACGAGTCGGATCTCCCTTTGGGCCGCCT
CCCCGCATCGATACCGTCGACCTCGATCGAGACCTAGAAAAACATGGAGCAATCACAAGTAGCAATACAG
CAGCTACCAATGCTGATTGTGCCTGGCTAGAAGCACAAGAGGAGGAGGAGGTGGGTTTTCCAGTCACACC
TCAGGTACCTTTAAGACCAATGACTTACAAGGCAGCTGTAGATCTTAGCCACTTTTTAAAAGAAAAGGGG
GGACTGGAAGGGCTAATTCACTCCCAACGAAGACAAGATATCCTTGATCTGTGGATCTACCACACACAAG
GCTACTTCCCTGATTGGCAGAACTACACACCAGGGCCAGGGATCAGATATCCACTGACCTTTGGATGGTG
CTACAAGCTAGTACCAGTTGAGCAAGAGAAGGTAGAAGAAGCCAATGAAGGAGAGAACACCCGCTTGTTA
CACCCTGTGAGCCTGCATGGGATGGATGACCCGGAGAGAGAAGTATTAGAGTGGAGGTTTGA
